Addgene plasmid #230862: AiP12909: pAAV-AiE0445h_3xC2-minBG-SYFP2-WPRE3-BGHpA (Alias: CN2909)
Purpose: AiE0445h_3xC2 is an enhancer sequence, designed to drive AAV-mediated transgene expression in striatal indirect pathway MSNs (D2-MSNs)
Depositing lab: Allen Institute for Brain Science & Jonathan Ting. Depositing organization: Allen Institute. Publication: Enhancer AAV toolbox for accessing and perturbing striatal cell types and circuits. Hunker AC, Wirthlin ME, Gill G, Johansen NJ, Hooper M, Omstead V, Vargas S, Lerma MN, Taskin N, Weed N, Laird WD, Bishaw YM, Bendrick JL, Gore BB, Ben-Simon Y, Opitz-Araya X, Martinez RA, Way SW, Thyagarajan B, Otto S, Sanchez REA, Alexander JR, Amaya A, Amster A, Arbuckle J, Ayala A, Baker PM, Barcelli T, Barta S, Bertagnolli D, Bielstein C, Bishwakarma P, Bowlus J, Boyer G, Brouner K, Casian B, Casper T, Chakka AB, Chakrabarty R, Chong P, Clark M, Colbert K, Daniel S, Dawe T, Departee M, DiValentin P, Donadio NP, Dotson NI, Dwivedi D, Egdorf T, Fliss T, Gary A, Goldy J, Grasso C, Groce EL, Gudsnuk K, Han W, Haradon Z, Hastings S, Helback O, Ho WV, Huang C, Johnson T, Jones DL, Juneau Z, Kenney J, Leibly M, Li S, Liang E, Loeffler H, Lusk NA, Madigan Z, Malloy J, Malone J, McCue R, Melchor J, Mich JK, Moosman S, Morin E, Naidoo R, Newman D, Ngo K, Nguyen K, Oster AL, Ouellette B, Oyama AA, Pena N, Pham T, Phillips E, Pom C, Potekhina L, Ransford S, Ray PL, Reding M, Rette DF, Reynoldson C, Rimorin C, Sigler AR, Rocha DB, Ronellenfitch K, Ruiz A, Sawyer L, Sevigny JP, Shapovalova NV, Shepard N, Shulga L, Soliman S, Staats B, Taormina MJ, Tieu M, Wang Y, Wilkes J, Wood T, Zhou T, Williford A, Dee N, Mollenkopf T, Ng L, Esposito L, Kalmbach BE, Yao S, Ariza J, Collman F, Mufti S, Smith K, Waters J, Ersing I, Patrick M, Zeng H, Lein ES, Kojima Y, Horwitz G, Owen SF, Levi BP, Daigle TL, Tasic B, Bakken TE, Ting JT. Neuron. 2025 May 21;113(10):1507-1524.e17. doi: 10.1016/j.neuron.2025.04.035. PubMed 40403704.
Backbone
  Vector backbone: pAAV
  Vector type: Mammalian Expression, AAV
Growth in bacteria
  Bacterial resistance: Ampicillin, 100 μg/mL
  Growth temperature: 30°C
  Growth strain: NEB Stable
  Copy number: Unknown
Gene/Insert
  Gene/Insert name: SYFP2
Terms and licenses: Academic/Nonprofit Terms; Industry Terms: Not Available to Industry
Depositor comments: Please visit https://doi.org/10.1101/2024.09.27.615553 for bioRxiv preprint.
How to cite: AiP12909: pAAV-AiE0445h_3xC2-minBG-SYFP2-WPRE3-BGHpA (Alias: CN2909) was a gift from Allen Institute for Brain Science & Jonathan Ting (Addgene plasmid # 230862 ; http://n2t.net/addgene:230862 ; RRID:Addgene_230862)
