[The description below was written by a language model from this plasmid's Addgene catalogue record and pLannotate feature annotations shown in this document.]
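Description:
AiP12909: pAAV-AiE0445h_3xC2-minBG-SYFP2-WPRE3-BGHpA (alias CN2909) is a 4,892 nt AAV transfer plasmid on a pAAV backbone, built to package a cell-type-selective fluorescent reporter into recombinant adeno-associated virus for delivery to the brain. It is propagated in bacteria through a high-copy ColE1/pUC-type origin and selected with ampicillin via the bla gene and its own promoter. An f1 phage origin and small remnants of pBR322 bom and rop sequences are also annotated in the backbone. The expression cassette is flanked by AAV2 inverted terminal repeats, which provide the signals for genome replication and encapsidation. The downstream ITR is annotated in full, whereas the upstream one is detected only as short fragments, a common outcome when annotating these structured, recombination-prone repeats.

The payload is SYFP2, a rapidly maturing monomeric yellow fluorescent protein derived from Aequorea victoria. According to the name and stated purpose, its expression is controlled by AiE0445h_3xC2, an enhancer sequence designed to direct transgene expression in striatal indirect-pathway medium spiny neurons (D2-MSNs), placed upstream of a minimal promoter designated minBG. The "3xC2" suffix suggests a concatenated core of the enhancer, but the record does not spell this out. Neither the enhancer nor the minimal promoter is picked up by the automated annotation; they presumably occupy the unannotated stretch between the upstream ITR and the SYFP2 coding sequence. Downstream, two adjacent WPRE fragments correspond to the shortened WPRE3 element, which enhances transcript stability and expression while saving packaging space, followed by the bovine growth hormone polyadenylation signal. The construct serves as a reporter virus for labelling D2-MSNs and for assessing the specificity of this enhancer.
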