Features (pLannotate 1.2.2; 14 found; start..end, strand, type, name):
     12..39      +  repeat_region  AAV2 ITR (fragment): inverted terminal repeat of adeno-associated virus serotype 2 inverted
     68..95      +  repeat_region  AAV2 ITR (fragment): inverted terminal repeat of adeno-associated virus serotype 2 inverted
    910..1626    +  CDS            SYFP2: SYFP2 is a basic (constitutively fluorescent) yellow fluorescent protein published in 2006, derived from Aequorea victoria. It is reported to be a very rapidly-maturing monomer with moderate acid sensitivity.
   1666..1823    +  misc_feature   WPRE (fragment): woodchuck hepatitis virus posttranscriptional regulatory element
   1829..1909    +  misc_feature   WPRE (fragment): woodchuck hepatitis virus posttranscriptional regulatory element
   1926..2037    +  polyA_signal   bGH poly(A) signal: bovine growth hormone polyadenylation signal
   2155..2295    +  repeat_region  AAV2 ITR: inverted terminal repeat of adeno-associated virus serotype 2 inverted
   2300..2351    -  misc_feature   bom (fragment): basis of mobility region from pBR322
   2370..2825    +  rep_origin     f1 ori (sequence partly withheld): f1 bacteriophage origin of replication; arrow indicates direction of (+) strand synthesis
   2826..2875    -  misc_feature   bom (fragment): basis of mobility region from pBR322
   2977..3012    -  CDS            rop (fragment): Rop protein, which maintains plasmids at low copy number; rop
   3107..3211    +  promoter       AmpR promoter: bla
   3212..4072    +  CDS            AmpR: β-lactamase; bla; confers resistance to ampicillin, carbenicillin, and related antibiotics
   4243..4831    +  rep_origin     ori: high-copy-number ColE1/pMB1/pBR322/pUC origin of replication
>Addgene plasmid #230862 | AiP12909: pAAV-AiE0445h_3xC2-minBG-SYFP2-WPRE3-BGHpA (Alias: CN2909) | addgene full sequence | sequence record 459486 | Addgene NGS Result
CCTGCAGGCAGCTGCGCGCTCGCTCGCTCACTGAGGCCGCCCGGGCGTCGGGCGACCTTTGGTCGCCCGG
CCTCAGTGAGCGAGCGAGCGCGCAGAGAGGGAGTGGCCAACTCCATCACTAGGGGTTCCTGCGGCCGCAC
GCGTGTGGAGGACTTTGAGCTTAACCCTATTAAATTTAATCTAATATATTCAGCAGCCTGTCACAATCTT
GTTAAATCTTTATTCCGTCACCCACCTTATTAGGGGGCCCTCCCACTTTAGTCATCAGCAGATTAGTAAG
CATGCCATTTAGATGTCATCTAAGTTAATGAACCTGACTGAGCCAGAGTCACATGGCAGAGTCACAGAAA
CTCCTTCTGAGCTGGCGTGGAGGACTTTGAGCTTAACCCTATTAAATTTAATCTAATATATTCAGCAGCC
TGTCACAATCTTGTTAAATCTTTATTCCGTCACCCACCTTATTAGGGGGCCCTCCCACTTTAGTCATCAG
CAGATTAGTAAGCATGCCATTTAGATGTCATCTAAGTTAATGAACCTGACTGAGCCAGAGTCACATGGCA
GAGTCACAGAAACTCCTTCTGAGCTGGCGTGGAGGACTTTGAGCTTAACCCTATTAAATTTAATCTAATA
TATTCAGCAGCCTGTCACAATCTTGTTAAATCTTTATTCCGTCACCCACCTTATTAGGGGGCCCTCCCAC
TTTAGTCATCAGCAGATTAGTAAGCATGCCATTTAGATGTCATCTAAGTTAATGAACCTGACTGAGCCAG
AGTCACATGGCAGAGTCACAGAAACTCCTTCTGAGCTGGCGAGCTCGGGCTGGGCATAAAAGTCAGGGCA
GAGCCATCTATTGCTTACATTTGCTTCTGGGATCCAGATCTTTCGAAGCTAGCGCTACCGGTCGCCACCA
TGGTGAGCAAGGGCGAGGAGCTGTTCACCGGGGTGGTGCCCATCCTGGTCGAGCTGGACGGCGACGTAAA
CGGCCACAAGTTCAGCGTGTCCGGCGAGGGCGAGGGCGATGCCACCTACGGCAAGCTGACCCTGAAGCTG
ATCTGCACCACCGGCAAGCTGCCCGTGCCCTGGCCCACCCTCGTGACCACCCTGGGCTACGGCGTGCAGT
GCTTCGCCCGCTACCCCGACCACATGAAGCAGCACGACTTCTTCAAGTCCGCCATGCCCGAAGGCTACGT
CCAGGAGCGCACCATCTTCTTCAAGGACGACGGCAACTACAAGACCCGCGCCGAGGTGAAGTTCGAGGGC
GACACCCTGGTGAACCGCATCGAGCTGAAGGGCATCGACTTCAAGGAGGACGGCAACATCCTGGGGCACA
AGCTGGAGTACAACTACAACAGCCACAACGTCTATATCACCGCCGACAAGCAGAAGAACGGCATCAAGGC
CAACTTCAAGATCCGCCACAACATCGAGGACGGCGGCGTGCAGCTCGCCGACCACTACCAGCAGAACACC
CCCATCGGCGACGGCCCCGTGCTGCTGCCCGACAACCACTACCTGAGCTACCAGTCCAAGCTGAGCAAAG
ACCCCAACGAGAAGCGCGATCACATGGTCCTGCTGGAGTTCGTGACCGCCGCCGGGATCACTCTCGGCAT
GGACGAGCTGTACAAGTAAGTCGACGGCGCGCCGCGGCCGCGAATTCGATATCATAATCAACCTCTGGAT
TACAAAATTTGTGAAAGATTGACTGGTATTCTTAACTATGTTGCTCCTTTTACGCTATGTGGATACGCTG
CTTTAATGCCTTTGTATCATGCTATTGCTTCCCGTATGGCTTTCATTTTCTCCTCCTTGTATAAATCCTG
GTTAGTTCTTGCCACGGCGGAACTCATCGCCGCCTGCCTTGCCCGCTGCTGGACAGGGGCTCGGCTGTTG
GGCACTGACAATTCCGTGGCTCGAGAGATCTTCGACTGTGCCTTCTAGTTGCCAGCCATCTGTTGTTTGC
CCCTCCCCCGTGCCTTCCTTGACCCTGGAAGGTGCCACTCCCACTGTCCTTTCCTAATAAAATGAGGAAA
TTGCATCGCATTGTCTGAGTAGGTGTCATTCTATTCTGGGGGGTGGGGTGGGGCAGGACAGCAAGGGGGA
GGATTGGGAAGACAATAGCAGGCATGAGATCTCACGTGCGGACCGAGCGGCCGCAGGAACCCCTAGTGAT
GGAGTTGGCCACTCCCTCTCTGCGCGCTCGCTCGCTCACTGAGGCCGGGCGACCAAAGGTCGCCCGACGC
CCGGGCTTTGCCCGGGCGGCCTCAGTGAGCGAGCGAGCGCGCAGCTGCCTGCAGGGGCGCCTGATGCGGT
ATTTTCTCCTTACGCATCTGTGCGGTATTTCACACCGCATA
[95 nt withheld, positions 2352-2446]
T
[46 nt withheld, positions 2448-2493]
C
[141 nt withheld, positions 2495-2635]
CCTTTGACGTTGGAGTCCACGTTCTTT
[37 nt withheld, positions 2663-2699]
ACTCTATCTCGGGCTATTCTTTTGATTTATAAGGGATTTTGCCGATTTCGGTCTATTGGTTAAAAAATGA
GCTGATTTAACAAAAATTTAACGCGAATTTTAACAAAATATTAACGTTTACAATTTTATGGTGCACTCTC
AGTACAATCTGCTCTGATGCCGCATAGTTAAGCCAGCCCCGACACCCGCCAACACCCGCTGACGCGCCCT
GACGGGCTTGTCTGCTCCCGGCATCCGCTTACAGACAAGCTGTGACCGTCTCCGGGAGCTGCATGTGTCA
GAGGTTTTCACCGTCATCACCGAAACGCGCGAGACGAAAGGGCCTCGTGATACGCCTATTTTTATAGGTT
AATGTCATGATAATAATGGTTTCTTAGACGTCAGGTGGCACTTTTCGGGGAAATGTGCGCGGAACCCCTA
TTTGTTTATTTTTCTAAATACATTCAAATATGTATCCGCTCATGAGACAATAACCCTGATAAATGCTTCA
ATAATATTGAAAAAGGAAGAGTATGAGTATTCAACATTTCCGTGTCGCCCTTATTCCCTTTTTTGCGGCA
TTTTGCCTTCCTGTTTTTGCTCACCCAGAAACGCTGGTGAAAGTAAAAGATGCTGAAGATCAGTTGGGTG
CACGAGTGGGTTACATCGAACTGGATCTCAACAGCGGTAAGATCCTTGAGAGTTTTCGCCCCGAAGAACG
TTTTCCAATGATGAGCACTTTTAAAGTTCTGCTATGTGGCGCGGTATTATCCCGTATTGACGCCGGGCAA
GAGCAACTCGGTCGCCGCATACACTATTCTCAGAATGACTTGGTTGAGTACTCACCAGTCACAGAAAAGC
ATCTTACGGATGGCATGACAGTAAGAGAATTATGCAGTGCTGCCATAACCATGAGTGATAACACTGCGGC
CAACTTACTTCTGACAACGATCGGAGGACCGAAGGAGCTAACCGCTTTTTTGCACAACATGGGGGATCAT
GTAACTCGCCTTGATCGTTGGGAACCGGAGCTGAATGAAGCCATACCAAACGACGAGCGTGACACCACGA
TGCCTGTAGCAATGGCAACAACGTTGCGCAAACTATTAACTGGCGAACTACTTACTCTAGCTTCCCGGCA
ACAATTAATAGACTGGATGGAGGCGGATAAAGTTGCAGGACCACTTCTGCGCTCGGCCCTTCCGGCTGGC
TGGTTTATTGCTGATAAATCTGGAGCCGGTGAGCGTGGGTCTCGCGGTATCATTGCAGCACTGGGGCCAG
ATGGTAAGCCCTCCCGTATCGTAGTTATCTACACGACGGGGAGTCAGGCAACTATGGATGAACGAAATAG
ACAGATCGCTGAGATAGGTGCCTCACTGATTAAGCATTGGTAACTGTCAGACCAAGTTTACTCATATATA
CTTTAGATTGATTTAAAACTTCATTTTTAATTTAAAAGGATCTAGGTGAAGATCCTTTTTGATAATCTCA
TGACCAAAATCCCTTAACGTGAGTTTTCGTTCCACTGAGCGTCAGACCCCGTAGAAAAGATCAAAGGATC
TTCTTGAGATCCTTTTTTTCTGCGCGTAATCTGCTGCTTGCAAACAAAAAAACCACCGCTACCAGCGGTG
GTTTGTTTGCCGGATCAAGAGCTACCAACTCTTTTTCCGAAGGTAACTGGCTTCAGCAGAGCGCAGATAC
CAAATACTGTTCTTCTAGTGTAGCCGTAGTTAGGCCACCACTTCAAGAACTCTGTAGCACCGCCTACATA
CCTCGCTCTGCTAATCCTGTTACCAGTGGCTGCTGCCAGTGGCGATAAGTCGTGTCTTACCGGGTTGGAC
TCAAGACGATAGTTACCGGATAAGGCGCAGCGGTCGGGCTGAACGGGGGGTTCGTGCACACAGCCCAGCT
TGGAGCGAACGACCTACACCGAACTGAGATACCTACAGCGTGAGCTATGAGAAAGCGCCACGCTTCCCGA
AGGGAGAAAGGCGGACAGGTATCCGGTAAGCGGCAGGGTCGGAACAGGAGAGCGCACGAGGGAGCTTCCA
GGGGGAAACGCCTGGTATCTTTATAGTCCTGTCGGGTTTCGCCACCTCTGACTTGAGCGTCGATTTTTGT
GATGCTCGTCAGGGGGGCGGAGCCTATGGAAAAACGCCAGCAACGCGGCCTTTTTACGGTTCCTGGCCTT
TTGCTGGCCTTTTGCTCACATGT
